Addgene plasmid #177933: scAAV-Cre
Purpose: Expresses Cre-recombinase and can be packaged into AAV particles.
Depositing lab: Roland Rad. Depositing organization: Klinikum der Technischen Universität München (TUM Klinikum). Publication: CRISPR somatic genome engineering and cancer modeling in the mouse pancreas and liver. Kaltenbacher T, Loprich J, Maresch R, Weber J, Muller S, Oellinger R, Gross N, Griger J, de Andrade Kratzig N, Avramopoulos P, Ramanujam D, Brummer S, Widholz SA, Barthel S, Falcomata C, Pfaus A, Alnatsha A, Mayerle J, Schmidt-Supprian M, Reichert M, Schneider G, Ehmer U, Braun CJ, Saur D, Engelhardt S, Rad R. Nat Protoc. 2022 Apr;17(4):1142-1188. doi: 10.1038/s41596-021-00677-0. Epub 2022 Mar 14. PubMed 35288718.
Backbone
  Vector backbone: scAAV vector
  Total vector size (bp): 6250
  Vector type: Mammalian Expression, AAV
Growth in bacteria
  Bacterial resistance: Ampicillin, 100 μg/mL
  Growth temperature: 30°C
  Growth strain: NEB Stable
  Copy number: High Copy
Gene/Insert
  Gene/Insert name: CAG-Cre
  Species: Bacteriophage P1
  Insert size (bp): 1927
Terms and licenses: Academic/Nonprofit Terms; Industry Terms: Not Available to Industry
How to cite: scAAV-Cre was a gift from Roland Rad (Addgene plasmid # 177933 ; http://n2t.net/addgene:177933 ; RRID:Addgene_177933)
