[The description below was written by a language model from this plasmid's Addgene catalogue record and pLannotate feature annotations shown in this document.]
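Description:
scAAV-Cre is a 6,250 bp self-complementary AAV transfer plasmid for mammalian expression of Cre recombinase from bacteriophage P1, designed so that the expression cassette can be packaged into AAV particles. It is propagated in E. coli through a high-copy ColE1/pUC-type origin with ampicillin selection (AmpR under its own bla promoter). The backbone also carries an f1 phage origin plus assorted remnants of earlier cloning vectors (fragments of lacZα, lacI, rop, bom and M13 genes) that have no evident function here. The record specifies a recombination-deficient growth strain, which fits the general tendency of AAV inverted terminal repeats to rearrange in bacteria.

The payload lies between two AAV2 ITR fragments, which supply the cis signals for replication and encapsidation of the vector genome. In self-complementary designs one ITR is usually altered so that a double-stranded, dimeric genome is packaged, allowing faster onset of expression at the cost of reduced capacity. The annotation only labels both repeats as fragments and does not identify which is modified. The catalogue names the insert CAG-Cre (1,927 bp), but the feature table instead annotates a CMV enhancer fragment, the CMV immediate early promoter and a chimeric β-globin/immunoglobulin intron, not the chicken β-actin elements of a classical CAG promoter, so the promoter's exact identity is ambiguous. Downstream sit a T7 promoter, multiple cloning site remnants, the Cre coding sequence and an SV40 polyadenylation signal.

Cre catalyses recombination between loxP sites, so the vector serves to excise or activate floxed alleles in transduced cells. The associated publication concerns somatic genome engineering and cancer modelling in the mouse pancreas and liver, which suggests in vivo delivery to those organs.
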