Features (pLannotate 1.2.2; 21 found; start..end, strand, type, name):
    142..499     +  enhancer       CMV enhancer (fragment): human cytomegalovirus immediate early enhancer
    501..700     +  promoter       CMV promoter: human cytomegalovirus (CMV) immediate early promoter
    839..971     +  intron         chimeric intron: chimera between introns from human β-globin and immunoglobulin heavy chain genes
   1016..1034    +  promoter       T7 promoter: promoter for bacteriophage T7 RNA polymerase
   1041..1066    +  misc_feature   MCS (fragment): multiple cloning site
   1094..2119    +  CDS            cre: RECR_BPP1 - Experimental evidence at protein level: Swiss-Prot protein existence level 1. Catalyzes site-specific recombination between two 34-base- pair LOXP sites. Its role is to maintain the phage genome as a monomeric unit-copy plasmid in the lysogenic state. From Escherichia phage P1 (Bacteriophage P1).
   2121..2138    -  misc_feature   MCS (fragment): pBluescript multiple cloning site
   2140..2274    -  polyA_signal   SV40 poly(A) signal: SV40 polyadenylation signal
   2337..2371    +  misc_feature   MCS (fragment): pUC18/19 multiple cloning site
   2424..2556    +  repeat_region  AAV2 ITR (fragment): inverted terminal repeat of adeno-associated virus serotype 2 inverted
   2551..2620    +  CDS            lacZα (fragment): LacZα fragment of β-galactosidase; lacZ fragment
   2631..2936    +  CDS            M13 gene IV (fragment) (sequence partly withheld): pIV; IV; phage assembly
   2924..3352    +  rep_origin     f1 ori (sequence partly withheld): f1 bacteriophage origin of replication; arrow indicates direction of (+) strand synthesis
   3442..3845    +  CDS            M13 gene II (fragment) (sequence partly withheld): pII; II; replication
   3853..3952    -  misc_feature   bom (fragment): basis of mobility region from pBR322
   4054..4089    -  CDS            rop (fragment): Rop protein, which maintains plasmids at low copy number; rop
   4184..4288    +  promoter       AmpR promoter: bla
   4289..5149    +  CDS            AmpR: β-lactamase; bla; confers resistance to ampicillin, carbenicillin, and related antibiotics
   5320..5908    +  rep_origin     ori: high-copy-number ColE1/pMB1/pBR322/pUC origin of replication
   6091..6147    +  CDS            lacI (fragment): lac repressor; lacI; The lac repressor binds to the lac operator to inhibit transcription in E. coli. This inhibition can be relieved by adding lactose or isopropyl-β-D-thiogalactopyranoside (IPTG).
   6141..6250    -  repeat_region  AAV2 ITR (fragment): inverted terminal repeat of adeno-associated virus serotype 2 inverted
>Addgene plasmid #177933 | scAAV-Cre | addgene full sequence | sequence record 349298 | Addgene NGS Result
TAAAAGCTTCAGTCTCCTGAGTAGCTGGGACTACAGGAGCTTGTTACCACACCCAGCTCCAGTTTATAAA
TTCATCTCCAGTTTATAAAGGAGGAAACCGAGGTACTGAGAGGTTAAAAAACCTTCCTGCAGACACGCGT
CTTAATAGTAATCAATTACGGGGTCATTAGTTCATAGCCCATATATGGAGTTCCGCGTTACATAACTTAC
GGTAAATGGCCCGCCTGGCTGACCGCCCAACGACCCCCGCCCATTGACGTCAATAATGACGTATGTTCCC
ATAGTAACGCCAATAGGGACTTTCCATTGACGTCAATGGGTGGAGTATTTACGGTAAACTGCCCACTTGG
CAGTACATCAAGTGTATCATATGCCAAGTCCGCCCCCTATTGACGTCAATGACGGTAAATGGCCCGCCTG
GCATTATGCCCAGTACATGACCTTACGGGACTTTCCTACTTGGCAGTACATCTACGTATTAGTCATCGCT
ATTACCATGGTGATGCGGTTTTGGCAGTACACCAATGGGCGTGGATAGCGGTTTGACTCACGGGGATTTC
CAAGTCTCCACCCCATTGACGTCAATGGGAGTTTGTTTTGGCACCAAAATCAACGGGACTTTCCAAAATG
TCGTAATAACCCCGCCCCGTTGACGCAAATGGGCGGTAGGCGTGTACGGTGGGAGGTCTATATAAGCAGA
GCTCGTTTAGTGAACCGTCAGATCACTAGAAGCTTTATTGCGGTAGTTTATCACAGTTAAATTGCTAACG
CAGTCAGTGCTTCTGACACAACAGTCTCGAACTTAAGCTGCAGAAGTTGGTCGTGAGGCACTGGGCAGGT
AAGTATCAAGGTTACAAGACAGGTTTAAGGAGACCAATAGAAACTGGGCTTGTCGAGACAGAGAAGACTC
TTGCGTTTCTGATAGGCACCTATTGGTCTTACTGACATCCACTTTGCCTTTCTCTCCACAGGTGTCCACT
CCCAGTTCAATTACAGCTCTTAAGGCTAGAGTACTTAATACGACTCACTATAGGCTAGCCTCGACGGTAC
CGCGGGCCCGGGATCCATGGTGCCCAAGAAGAAGAGGAAAGTCTCCAACCTGCTGACTGTGCACCAAAAC
CTGCCTGCCCTCCCTGTGGATGCCACCTCTGATGAAGTCAGGAAGAACCTGATGGACATGTTCAGGGACA
GGCAGGCCTTCTCTGAACACACCTGGAAGATGCTCCTGTCTGTGTGCAGATCCTGGGCTGCCTGGTGCAA
GCTGAACAACAGGAAATGGTTCCCTGCTGAACCTGAGGATGTGAGGGACTACCTCCTGTACCTGCAAGCC
AGAGGCCTGGCTGTGAAGACCATCCAACAGCACCTGGGCCAGCTCAACATGCTGCACAGGAGATCTGGCC
TGCCTCGCCCTTCTGACTCCAATGCTGTGTCCCTGGTGATGAGGAGAATCAGAAAGGAGAATGTGGATGC
TGGGGAGAGAGCCAAGCAGGCCCTGGCCTTTGAACGCACTGACTTTGACCAAGTCAGATCCCTGATGGAG
AACTCTGACAGATGCCAGGACATCAGGAACCTGGCCTTCCTGGGCATTGCCTACAACACCCTGCTGCGCA
TTGCCGAAATTGCCAGAATCAGAGTGAAGGACATCTCCCGCACCGATGGTGGGAGAATGCTGATCCACAT
TGGCAGGACCAAGACCCTGGTGTCCACAGCTGGTGTGGAGAAGGCCCTGTCCCTGGGGGTTACCAAGCTG
GTGGAGAGATGGATCTCTGTGTCTGGTGTGGCTGATGACCCCAACAACTACCTGTTCTGCCGGGTCAGAA
AGAATGGTGTGGCTGCCCCTTCTGCCACCTCCCAACTGTCCACCCGGGCCCTGGAAGGGATCTTTGAGGC
CACCCACCGCCTGATCTATGGTGCCAAGGATGACTCTGGGCAGAGATACCTGGCCTGGTCTGGCCACTCT
GCCAGAGTGGGTGCTGCCAGGGACATGGCCAGGGCTGGTGTGTCCATCCCTGAAATCATGCAGGCTGGTG
GCTGGACCAATGTGAACATTGTGATGAACTACATCAGAAACCTGGACTCTGAGACTGGGGCCATGGTGAG
GCTGCTCGAGGATGGGGACTGAGCGGCCGCCACCGCGGGGATCCAGACATGATAAGATACATTGATGAGT
TTGGACAAACCACAACTAGAATGCAGTGAAAAAAATGCTTTATTTGTGAAATTTGTGATGCTATTGCTTT
ATTTGTAACCATTATAAGCTGCAATAAACAAGTTAACAACAACAATTGCATTCATTTTATGTTTCAGGTT
CAGGGGGAGGTGTGGGAGGTTTTTTCGGATCCTCTAGAGTCGACCTGCAGGCATGCAAGCTCTAGAGCAT
GGCTACGTAGATAAGTAGCATGGCGGGTTAATCATTAACTACAAGGAACCCCTAGTGATGGAGTTGGCCA
CTCCCTCTCTGCGCGCTCGCTCGCTCACTGAGGCCGGGCGACCAAAGGTCGCCCGACGCCCGGGCTTTGC
CCGGGCGGCCTCAGTGAGCGAGCGAGCGCGCAGCTGGCGTAATAGCGAAGAGGCCCGCACCGATCGCCCT
TCCCAACAGTTGCGCAGCCTGAATGGCGAATGGCGATTCC
[38 nt withheld, positions 2631-2668]
C
[378 nt withheld, positions 2670-3047]
C
[91 nt withheld, positions 3049-3139]
A
[49 nt withheld, positions 3141-3189]
CCTTTGACGTTGGAGTCCACGTTCTTT
[37 nt withheld, positions 3217-3253]
ACCCTATCTCGGTCTATTCTTTTGATTTATAAGGGATTTTGCCGATTTCGGCCTATTGGTTAAAAAATGA
GCTGATTTAACAAAAATTTAACGCGAATTTTAACAAAATATTAACGCTTACAATTTAAATATTTGCTTAT
ACAATCT
[100 nt withheld, positions 3401-3500]
CTCAGGCAATGACCTGATAGCCTTTGTAG
[69 nt withheld, positions 3530-3598]
T
[44 nt withheld, positions 3600-3643]
ACCTACACATTACTCA
[44 nt withheld, positions 3660-3703]
TTGCGTTGAAATAAAGGCTTCTCCC
[83 nt withheld, positions 3729-3811]
TTCTTTGCCTTGCCTGTATGATTTATTGGATGTTGGAATCGCCTGATGCGGTATTTTCTCCTTACGCATC
TGTGCGGTATTTCACACCGCATATGGTGCACTCTCAGTACAATCTGCTCTGATGCCGCATAGTTAAGCCA
GCCCCGACACCCGCCAACACCCGCTGACGCGCCCTGACGGGCTTGTCTGCTCCCGGCATCCGCTTACAGA
CAAGCTGTGACCGTCTCCGGGAGCTGCATGTGTCAGAGGTTTTCACCGTCATCACCGAAACGCGCGAGAC
GAAAGGGCCTCGTGATACGCCTATTTTTATAGGTTAATGTCATGATAATAATGGTTTCTTAGACGTCAGG
TGGCACTTTTCGGGGAAATGTGCGCGGAACCCCTATTTGTTTATTTTTCTAAATACATTCAAATATGTAT
CCGCTCATGAGACAATAACCCTGATAAATGCTTCAATAATATTGAAAAAGGAAGAGTATGAGTATTCAAC
ATTTCCGTGTCGCCCTTATTCCCTTTTTTGCGGCATTTTGCCTTCCTGTTTTTGCTCACCCAGAAACGCT
GGTGAAAGTAAAAGATGCTGAAGATCAGTTGGGTGCACGAGTGGGTTACATCGAACTGGATCTCAACAGC
GGTAAGATCCTTGAGAGTTTTCGCCCCGAAGAACGTTTTCCAATGATGAGCACTTTTAAAGTTCTGCTAT
GTGGCGCGGTATTATCCCGTATTGACGCCGGGCAAGAGCAACTCGGTCGCCGCATACACTATTCTCAGAA
TGACTTGGTTGAGTACTCACCAGTCACAGAAAAGCATCTTACGGATGGCATGACAGTAAGAGAATTATGC
AGTGCTGCCATAACCATGAGTGATAACACTGCGGCCAACTTACTTCTGACAACGATCGGAGGACCGAAGG
AGCTAACCGCTTTTTTGCACAACATGGGGGATCATGTAACTCGCCTTGATCGTTGGGAACCGGAGCTGAA
TGAAGCCATACCAAACGACGAGCGTGACACCACGATGCCTGTAGCAATGGCAACAACGTTGCGCAAACTA
TTAACTGGCGAACTACTTACTCTAGCTTCCCGGCAACAATTAATAGACTGGATGGAGGCGGATAAAGTTG
CAGGACCACTTCTGCGCTCGGCCCTTCCGGCTGGCTGGTTTATTGCTGATAAATCTGGAGCCGGTGAGCG
TGGGTCTCGCGGTATCATTGCAGCACTGGGGCCAGATGGTAAGCCCTCCCGTATCGTAGTTATCTACACG
ACGGGGAGTCAGGCAACTATGGATGAACGAAATAGACAGATCGCTGAGATAGGTGCCTCACTGATTAAGC
ATTGGTAACTGTCAGACCAAGTTTACTCATATATACTTTAGATTGATTTAAAACTTCATTTTTAATTTAA
AAGGATCTAGGTGAAGATCCTTTTTGATAATCTCATGACCAAAATCCCTTAACGTGAGTTTTCGTTCCAC
TGAGCGTCAGACCCCGTAGAAAAGATCAAAGGATCTTCTTGAGTTCCTTTTTTTCTGCGCGTAATCTGCT
GCTTGCAAACAAAAAAACCACCGCTACCAGCGGTGGTTTGTTTGCCGGATCAAGAGCTACCAACTCTTTT
TCCGAAGGTAACTGGCTTCAGCAGAGCGCAGATACCAAATACTGTTCTTCTAGTGTAGCCGTAGTTAGGC
CACCACTTCAAGAACTCTGTAGCACCGCCTACATACCTCGCTCTGCTAATCCTGTTACCAGTGGCTGCTG
CCAGTGGCGATAAGTCGTGTCTTACCGGGTTGGACTCAAGACGATAGTTACCGGATAAGGCGCAGCGGTC
GGGCTGAACGGGGGGTTCGTGCACACAGCCCAGCTTGGAGCGAACGACCTACACCGAACTGAGATACCTA
CAGCGTGAGCTATGAGAAAGCGCCACGCTTCCCGAAGGGAGAAAGGCGGACAGGTATCCGGTAAGCGGCA
GGGTCGGAACAGGAGAGCGCACGAGGGAGCTTCCAGGGGGAAACGCCTGGTATCTTTATAGTCCTGTCGG
GTTTCGCCACCTCTGACTTGAGCGTCGATTTTTGTGATGCTCGTCAGGGGGGCGGAGCCTATGGAAAAAC
GCCAGCAACGCGGCCTTTTTACGGTTCCTGGCCTTTTGCTGGCCTTTTGCTCACATGTTCTTTCCTGCGT
TATCCCCTGATTCTGTGGATAACCGTATTACCGCCTTTGAGTGAGCTGATACCGCTCGCCGCAGCCGAAC
GACCGAGCGCAGCGAGTCAGTGAGCGAGGAAGCGGAAGAGCGCCCAATACGCAAACCGCCTCTCCCCGCG
CGTTGGCCGATTCATTAATGCAGCTGCGCGCTCGCTCGCTCACTGAGGCCGCCCGGGCAAAGCCCGGGCG
TCGGGCGACCTTTGGTCGCCCGGCCTCAGTGAGCGAGCGAGCGCGCAGAGAGGGAGTGG
